Addgene plasmid #213844: pStorage_Ptet-1_ZF1
Purpose: (Empty Backbone) CombiGEM storage plasmid for ZF-1 CR fusions.
Depositing lab: James Collins. Depositing organization: Massachusetts Institute of Technology. Publication: A high-throughput synthetic biology approach for studying combinatorial chromatin-based transcriptional regulation. Alcantar MA, English MA, Valeri JA, Collins JJ. Mol Cell. 2024 Jun 20;84(12):2382-2396.e9. doi: 10.1016/j.molcel.2024.05.025. PubMed 38906116.
Backbone
  Vector backbone: self-made
  Vector type: Yeast Expression
  Selectable markers: HIS3
Growth in bacteria
  Bacterial resistance: Spectinomycin, 50 μg/mL
  Growth temperature: 37°C
  Growth strain: NEB Stable
  Copy number: High Copy
Gene/Insert
  Gene/Insert name: None
Terms and licenses: Academic/Nonprofit Terms; Industry Terms: Not Available to Industry
Depositor comments: Storage plasmid for type 1 expression vectors -- i.e., fusions to ZF-1 (ZF 43-8). To insert barcoded genes: i) digest this plasmid with BbsI and MfeI ii) digest the barcoded gene with BsaI -- making sure the resultant overhangs match the BbsI and MfeI sites iii) ligate the two digestion products. Terminators can be added to the barcoded ligation product via a BbsI golden gate reaction.
How to cite: pStorage_Ptet-1_ZF1 was a gift from James Collins (Addgene plasmid # 213844 ; http://n2t.net/addgene:213844 ; RRID:Addgene_213844)
