[The description below was written by a language model from this plasmid's Addgene catalogue record and pLannotate feature annotations shown in this document.]
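Description:
pStorage_Ptet-1_ZF1 is a self-made yeast expression shuttle plasmid of about 4.7 kb that serves as an empty "storage" backbone in a CombiGEM workflow for building barcoded, combinatorial libraries of chromatin regulator (CR) fusions to a zinc-finger DNA-binding domain. It replicates in E. coli from a high-copy ColE1/pUC-type origin and is selected with spectinomycin through the aadA gene, which appears to be driven by a class 1 integron Pc promoter fragment. A short gentamicin-resistance fragment next to it is most likely a remnant of the cassette's source. In Saccharomyces cerevisiae the plasmid is maintained as a low-copy episome through a CEN6/ARS element, and the HIS3 gene with its native promoter provides histidine prototrophy for selection.

No insert is recorded. The depositor's notes describe this as the storage plasmid for "type 1" expression vectors, meaning fusions to ZF-1 (ZF 43-8). The plasmid name and the short tet-operator matches near the start of the sequence (annotated as PLtetO-1 and tight TRE fragments) suggest a tetracycline-responsive promoter upstream of the cloning region, but the annotation does not define its exact composition. The zinc-finger coding sequence is not annotated either. Small hits to FLAG and Strep-tag motifs fall in this region, and they are too short to confirm that these are genuine epitope tags rather than linker-like matches. Barcoded genes released by BsaI digestion are ligated into the backbone between compatible BbsI and MfeI sites, and terminators can then be added in a BbsI Golden Gate reaction. The resulting units are intended for high-throughput study of combinatorial chromatin-based transcriptional regulation in yeast.
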