Features (pLannotate 1.2.2; 11 found; start..end, strand, type, name):
     92..112     +  promoter       PLtetO-1 promoter (fragment): modified phage lambda PL promoter with tet operator sites (Lutz and Bujard, 1997)
    131..150     +  promoter       tight TRE promoter (fragment): Tet-responsive promoter PTight, consisting of seven tet operator sequences followed by the minimal CMV promoter
    218..234     +  CDS            5xFLAG (fragment): five tandem FLAG® epitope tags
    569..586     +  CDS            Twin-Strep-tag (fragment): two Strep-Tag®II moieties connected by a linker for enhanced binding to Strep-Tactin®, an engineered form of streptavidin (Schmidt et al., 2013)
   1184..1371    +  promoter       HIS3 promoter: S. cerevisiae HIS3
   1372..2031    +  CDS            HIS3: HIS7_YEAST - Experimental evidence at protein level: Swiss-Prot protein existence level 1. From Saccharomyces cerevisiae (strain ATCC 204508 / S288c) (Baker's yeast).
   2249..2752    +  misc_feature   CEN/ARS: S. cerevisiae CEN6 centromere fused to an autonomously replicating sequence
   2772..3560    -  CDS            aadA: S3AD_ECOLX - Experimental evidence at protein level: Swiss-Prot protein existence level 1. Mediates bacterial resistance to the antibiotics streptomycin and spectinomycin. From Escherichia coli.
   3567..3623    -  CDS            GmR (fragment): gentamycin acetyltransferase; aacC1; confers resistance to gentamycin
   3799..3822    -  promoter       Pc promoter (fragment): intI1 (promoter lies within the coding sequence); class 1 integron promoter
   3990..4578    +  rep_origin     ori: high-copy-number ColE1/pMB1/pBR322/pUC origin of replication
>Addgene plasmid #213844 | pStorage_Ptet-1_ZF1 | addgene full sequence | sequence record 422182 | Addgene NGS Result
CCCTGAATTACATCTAGACTGAACTGGCCGATAATTGCAGACGAACGCTGAAGATCTATTTTTTTCTTTT
TTTTTTTTTGCGGTATAAAAATCCCTATCAGTGATAGAGATTTTGTTTTTTTTTTTTTTTTCCCTATCAG
TGATAGAGAATATCAAGCTACAAAAAGGTATGGATTACAAAGATCATGATGGTGATTATAAGGACCATGA
TATTGACTACAAAGATGACGACGACAAAATGGCCCCCAAGAAAAAGAGGAAGGTAGGTATCCACGGTGTT
CCGGGTGGGGGTTCTGGTTCTAGACCCGGTGAACGTCCGTTTCAATGTAGAATCTGCATGGCGAACTTTT
CCAGACAAGATCGTCTTGATCGTCATACCAGGACCCACACTGGCGAAAAGCCCTTTCAATGTAGGATATG
TATGGCGAACTTCAGTCAGAAAGAACATCTGGCGGGGCATCTGAGAACTCATACTGGTGAAAAGCCATTC
CAGTGCCGTATCTGCATGGCAAATTTTTCCCGTAGAGATAACTTAAACCGTCATCTGAAAACCCATCTGA
GAGGTTCCGGAGGTTCTGGCGGTGGAAGTGGTGGCGGAGGTAGCGGTGGTGGCAGCGGTTCCTGCAGGGG
TTCTGTCTTCTAATAAATAAAGCAATCTTGATGAGGATAATGATTTTTTTTTGAATATACATAAATACTA
CCGTTTTTCTGCTAGATTTTGTGATGACGTAAATAAGTACATATTACTTTTTAAGCCAAGACAAGATTAA
GCATTAACTTTACCCTTTTCTTTCTAAGTTTCAATATTAGTTATCACTGTTTAAAAGTTATGGCGAGAAC
GTCGGCGGTTAAAATATATTACCCTGAACGCCTCTTCCAGCGCTCAACGGGTGTGCTTCCCGTTCTGATG
AGTCCGTGAGGACGAAAGCGTCCCGGGAATATCGCGTAGCACTTTAGACTCTTCCTTACGTAATGGATGA
CTCGGCGCGTGATCTTACGGCCGGGCGACACCTCTCATAGGTGTGCGTGGATCCTAACTTTTTTGGATCC
GCAACGGAATTCCTGACGCACAATTGTTGTTGTTTGGCTGAGCAGTTACAGAGATGTTACGAACCACTAG
TGCACTGCAGTACAAACACAGTCCTTTCCCGCAATTTTCTTTTTCTATTACTCTTGGCCTCCTCTAGTAC
ACTCTATATTTTTTTATGCCTCGGTAATGATTTTCATTTTTTTTTTTCCACCTAGCGGATGACTCTTTTT
TTTTCTTAGCGATTGGCATTATCACATAATGAATTATACATTATATAAAGTAATGTGATTTCTTCGAAGA
ATATACTAAAAAATGAGCAGGCAAGATAAACGAAGGCAAAGATGACAGAGCAGAAAGCCCTAGTAAAGCG
TATTACAAATGAAACCAAGATTCAGATTGCGATCTCTTTAAAGGGTGGTCCCCTAGCGATAGAGCACTCG
ATCTTCCCAGAAAAAGAGGCAGAAGCAGTAGCAGAACAGGCCACACAATCGCAAGTGATTAACGTCCACA
CAGGTATAGGGTTTCTGGACCATATGATACATGCTCTGGCCAAGCATTCCGGCTGGTCGCTAATCGTTGA
GTGCATTGGTGACTTACACATAGACGACCATCACACCACTGAGGACTGCGGGATTGCTCTCGGTCAAGCT
TTTAAAGAGGCCCTAGGGGCCGTGCGTGGAGTAAAAAGGTTTGGATCAGGATTTGCGCCTTTGGATGAGG
CACTTTCCAGAGCGGTGGTTGATCTTTCGAACAGGCCGTACGCAGTTGTCGAACTTGGTTTGCAAAGGGA
GAAAGTAGGTGATCTCTCTTGCGAGATGATCCCGCATTTTCTTGAAAGCTTTGCAGAGGCTAGCAGAATT
ACCCTCCACGTTGATTGTCTGCGAGGCAAGAATGATCATCACCGTAGTGAGAGTGCGTTCAAGGCTCTTG
CGGTTGCCATAAGAGAAGCCACCTCGCCCAATGGTACCAACGATGTTCCCTCCACCAAAGGTGTTCTTAT
GTAGTGACACCGATTATTTAAAGCTGCTGCATACGATATATATACATGTGTATATATGTATACCTATGAA
TGTCAGTAAGTATGTATACGAACAGTATGATACTGAAGATGACAAGGTAATGCATCATTCTATACGTGTC
ATTCTGAACGAGGCGCGCTTTCCTTTTTTCTTTTTGCTTTTTCTTTTTTTTTCTCTTGAACTCGACGGAT
CATAGAGTATCACGTGCTATAAAAATAATTATAATTTAAATTTTTTAATATAAATATATAAATTAAAAAT
AGAAAGTAAAAAAAGAAATTAAAGAAAAAATAGTTTTTGTTTTCCGAAGATGTAAAAGACTCTAGGGGGA
TCGCCAACAAATACTACCTTTTATCTTGCTCTTCCTGCTCTCAGGTATTAATGCCGAATTGTTTCATCTT
GTCTGTGTAGAAAACCACACACGAAAATCCTGTGATTTTACATTTTACTTATCGTTAATCGAATGTATAT
CTATTTAATCTGCTTTTCTTGTCTAATAAATATATATGTAAAGTACGCTTTTTGTTGAAATTTTTTAAAC
CTTTGTTTATTTTTTTTTCTTCATTCCGTAACTCTTCTACCTTCTTTATTTACTTTCTAAAATCCAAATA
CAAAACATAAAAATAAATAAACACAGAGTAAATTCCCAAATTATTCCATCATTAAAAGATACGAGGCGCG
TGTAAGTTACAGGCAAGCGATCCGTCCCGAGCGGCCGCTTATTTGCCGACTACCTTGGTGATCTCGCCTT
TCACGTAGTGGACAAATTCTTCCAACTGATCTGCGCGCGAGGCCAAGCGATCTTCTTCTTGTCCAAGATA
AGCCTGTCTAGCTTCAAGTATGACGGGCTGATACTGGGCCGGCAGGCGCTCCATTGCCCAGTCGGCAGCG
ACATCCTTCGGCGCGATTTTGCCGGTTACTGCGCTGTACCAAATGCGGGACAACGTAAGCACTACATTTC
GCTCATCGCCAGCCCAGTCGGGCGGCGAGTTCCATAGCGTTAAGGTTTCATTTAGCGCCTCAAATAGATC
CTGTTCAGGAACCGGATCAAAGAGTTCCTCCGCCGCTGGACCTACCAAGGCAACGCTATGTTCTCTTGCT
TTTGTCAGCAAGATAGCCAGATCAATGTCGATCGTGGCTGGCTCGAAGATACCCGCAAGAATGTCATTGC
GCTGCCATTCTCCAAATTGCAGTTCGCGCTTAGCTGGATAACGCCACGGAATGATGTCGTCGTGCACAAC
AATGGTGACTTCTACAGCGCGGAGAATCTCGCTCTCTCCAGGGGAAGCCGAAGTTTCCAAAAGGTCGTTG
ATCAAAGCTCGCCGCGTTGTTTCATCAAGCCTTACGGTCACCGTAACCAGCAAATCAATATCACTGTGTG
GCTTCAGGCCGCCATCCACTGCGGAGCCGTACAAATGTACGGCCAGCAACGTCGGTTCGAGATGGCGCTC
GATGACGCCAACTACCTCTGATAGTTGAGTCGATACTTCGGCGATCACCGCTTCCCTCATAATGTTTAAC
TTTGTTTTAGGGCGACTGCCCTGCTGCGTAACATCGTTGCTGCTCCATAACATCAAACATCGACCCACGG
CGTAACGCGCTTGCTGCTTGGATGCCCGAGGCATAGACTGTACCCCAAAAAAACAGTCATAACAAGCCAT
GAAAACCGCCACTGCGCCGTTACCACCGCTGCGTTCGGTCAAGGTTCTGGACCAGTTGCGTGAGCGCATA
CGCTACTTGCATTACAGCTTACGAACCGAACAGGCTTATGTCCACTGGGTTCGTGCCTTCATCCGTTTCC
ACGGTGTGCGTCACCCGGCAACCTTGGGTAGCAGCGAAGTCGAGGCATTTCTGTCCTGGCTGGTCATGAC
CAAAATCCCTTAACGTGAGTTTTCGTTCCACTGAGCGTCAGACCCCGTAGAAAAGATCAAAGGATCTTCT
TGAGATCCTTTTTTTCTGCGCGTAATCTGCTGCTTGCAAACAAAAAAACCACCGCTACCAGCGGTGGTTT
GTTTGCCGGATCAAGAGCTACCAACTCTTTTTCCGAAGGTAACTGGCTTCAGCAGAGCGCAGATACCAAA
TACTGTTCTTCTAGTGTAGCCGTAGTTAGGCCACCACTTCAAGAACTCTGTAGCACCGCCTACATACCTC
GCTCTGCTAATCCTGTTACCAGTGGCTGCTGCCAGTGGCGATAAGTCGTGTCTTACCGGGTTGGACTCAA
GACGATAGTTACCGGATAAGGCGCAGCGGTCGGGCTGAACGGGGGGTTCGTGCACACAGCCCAGCTTGGA
GCGAACGACCTACACCGAACTGAGATACCTACAGCGTGAGCTATGAGAAAGCGCCACGCTTCCCGAAGGG
AGAAAGGCGGACAGGTATCCGGTAAGCGGCAGGGTCGGAACAGGAGAGCGCACGAGGGAGCTTCCAGGGG
GAAACGCCTGGTATCTTTATAGTCCTGTCGGGTTTCGCCACCTCTGACTTGAGCGTCGATTTTTGTGATG
CTCGTCAGGGGGGCGGAGCCTATGGAAAAACGCCAGCAACGCGGCCTTTTTACGGTTCCTGGCCTTTTGC
TGGCCTTTTGCTCACATGTTCTTTCCTGCGTTATCCCCTGATTCTGTGGATAACCGTGCGGCCGC
